Addgene plasmid #58559: p42Hyg 3-F GW
Purpose: (Empty Backbone) Multicopy vector with Hygromycin resistance marker for triple Gateway insertion
Depositing lab: Leonid Kruglyak. Depositing organization: Princeton University.
Backbone
  Vector backbone: pRS426
  Backbone size (bp): 8757
  Modifications to backbone: Insertion of 3-fragment Gateway cassette and Hygromycin resistance gene
  Vector type: Yeast Expression
  Selectable markers: Hygromycin
Growth in bacteria
  Bacterial resistance: Chloramphenicol and Ampicillin, 25 & 100 μg/mL
  Growth temperature: 37°C
  Growth strain: ccdB Survival
  Copy number: High Copy
Gene/Insert
  Cloning method: Restriction Enzyme
Terms and licenses: Academic/Nonprofit Terms; Industry Terms: Not Available to Industry
How to cite: p42Hyg 3-F GW was a gift from Leonid Kruglyak (Addgene plasmid # 58559 ; http://n2t.net/addgene:58559 ; RRID:Addgene_58559)
