[The description below was written by a language model from this plasmid's Addgene catalogue record and pLannotate feature annotations shown in this document.]
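Description:
p42Hyg 3-F GW is an empty yeast–E. coli shuttle vector derived from pRS426, built as a destination plasmid for three-fragment (MultiSite) Gateway assembly. It is 8,757 bp. In Saccharomyces cerevisiae it is maintained at multiple copies through the 2μ origin and is selected with hygromycin. That resistance gene sits in a cassette driven by the Ashbya gossypii TEF promoter and closed by the TEF terminator, so selection does not depend on a strain's auxotrophic background. No URA3 marker from the parental backbone appears in the feature table. In bacteria the plasmid replicates from a high-copy ColE1/pUC-type origin and carries ampicillin resistance. An f1 origin and remnants of the pBluescript-style lac promoter, lacZα and multiple cloning site region, with flanking T3 and T7 promoters, are also present.

The payload is the Gateway cassette. It is bounded by attR-type recombination sites, annotated by the automated tool as an overlapping attB4/attR1 call on one side and attR3 on the other, which is consistent with an R4–R3 style multisite destination cassette. Between the sites lie the ccdB toxin gene and a chloramphenicol resistance gene with its cat promoter. An LR reaction replaces this segment with three entry-clone fragments in a fixed order, and ccdB counter-selects unrecombined vector in ordinary E. coli strains. This is why the empty plasmid is propagated in a ccdB-tolerant strain under chloramphenicol plus ampicillin.

No yeast promoter is annotated upstream of the cassette, whereas a CYC1 terminator lies immediately downstream. This suggests that the promoter is meant to be supplied as one of the inserted fragments, for example a promoter, coding sequence and tag combination, although the record does not state the intended fragment arrangement.
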