Features (pLannotate 1.2.2; 29 found; start..end, strand, type, name):
     69..1411    +  rep_origin     2μ ori: yeast 2μ plasmid origin of replication
   1438..1542    +  promoter       AmpR promoter: bla
   1543..2403    +  CDS            AmpR: β-lactamase; bla; confers resistance to ampicillin, carbenicillin, and related antibiotics
   2574..3162    +  rep_origin     ori: high-copy-number ColE1/pMB1/pBR322/pUC origin of replication
   3345..3437    +  CDS            lacI (fragment): lac repressor; lacI; The lac repressor binds to the lac operator to inhibit transcription in E. coli. This inhibition can be relieved by adding lactose or isopropyl-β-D-thiogalactopyranoside (IPTG).
   3450..3471    +  protein_bind   CAP binding site: CAP binding activates transcription in the presence of cAMP. E. coli catabolite activator protein
   3486..3516    +  promoter       lac promoter: promoter for the E. coli lac operon
   3524..3540    +  protein_bind   lac operator: The lac repressor binds to the lac operator to inhibit transcription in E. coli. This inhibition can be relieved by adding lactose or isopropyl-β-D-thiogalactopyranoside (IPTG). lac repressor encoded by lacI
   3585..3603    +  promoter       T3 promoter: promoter for bacteriophage T3 RNA polymerase
   3616..3661    +  misc_feature   MCS (fragment): pBluescript multiple cloning site
   3677..3697    +  protein_bind   attB4: mutant version of attB; core recombination site for the Gateway® BP reaction BP Clonase™
   3681..3800    +  protein_bind   attR1: mutant version of attR; recombination site for the Gateway® LR reaction LR Clonase™
   3955..4107    -  CDS            dpnD (fragment): DPND_STRPN - Protein predicted: Swiss-Prot protein existence level 4. From Streptococcus pneumoniae serotype 4 (strain ATCC BAA-334 / TIGR4).
   4151..4453    -  CDS            ccdB: CCDB_ECOLI - Also known as G, letB, letD. Experimental evidence at protein level: Swiss-Prot protein existence level 1. Toxic component of a type II toxin-antitoxin (TA) system, functioning in plasmid maintainence. Responsible for the post- segregational killing (PSK) of plasmid-free cells, also referred to as a plasmid addiction system. Half-life of over 2 hours. Cell killing by CcdB is accompanied by filamentation, defects in chromosome and plasmid segregation, defects in cell division, formation of anucleate cells, decreased DNA synthesis and plasmid loss. Interferes with the activity of DN
   4458..4616    -  CDS            ccdA (fragment): CCDA_ECO57 - Also known as H, letA. Experimental evidence at protein level: Swiss-Prot protein existence level 1. Antitoxin component of a type II toxin-antitoxin (TA) system which inhibits the post-segregational killing (PSK) of plasmid-free cells, also referred to as a plasmid addiction system. Binds to and blocks the activity of CcdB; will also remove bound CcdB protein from the CcdB-GyrA complex by forming a CcdA-CcdB complex, a process termed rejuvenation. Functions as a transcriptional corepressor for the ccdAB operon, repression also requires CcdB (By similarity). From Escherichia coli
   4798..5456    -  CDS            CmR: chloramphenicol acetyltransferase; cat; confers resistance to chloramphenicol
   5457..5559    -  promoter       cat promoter: promoter of the E. coli cat gene encoding chloramphenicol acetyltransferase
   5705..5828    -  protein_bind   attR3: mutant version of attR; recombination site for the Gateway® LR reaction LR Clonase™
   5847..5894    +  misc_feature   MCS (fragment): pBluescript multiple cloning site
   5895..6142    +  terminator     CYC1 terminator: S. cerevisiae CYC1; transcription terminator for CYC1
   6161..6179    -  promoter       T7 promoter: promoter for bacteriophage T7 RNA polymerase
   6187..6342    +  CDS            lacZα (fragment): LacZα fragment of β-galactosidase; lacZ fragment
   6350..6805    +  rep_origin     f1 ori (sequence partly withheld): f1 bacteriophage origin of replication; arrow indicates direction of (+) strand synthesis
   6806..6857    -  misc_feature   bom (fragment): basis of mobility region from pBR322
   6935..7132    -  terminator     TEF terminator: Ashbya gossypii TEF terminator
   7139..8160    -  CDS            HygR (fragment): aminoglycoside phosphotransferase from E. coli; aph(4)-Ia; confers resistance to hygromycin
   8169..8512    -  promoter       TEF promoter: Ashbya gossypii TEF promoter
   8572..8621    -  misc_feature   bom (fragment): basis of mobility region from pBR322
   8723..1       -  CDS            rop (fragment) (across the origin): Rop protein, which maintains plasmids at low copy number; rop
>Addgene plasmid #58559 | p42Hyg 3-F GW | depositor full sequence | sequence record 90664 | p42Hyg 3-F GW sequence 8757 bps
GACGAAAGGGCCTCGTGATACGCCTATTTTTATAGGTTAATGTCATGATAATAATGGTTTCTTAGTATGA
TCCAATATCAAAGGAAATGATAGCATTGAAGGATGAGACTAATCCAATTGAGGAGTGGCAGCATATAGAA
CAGCTAAAGGGTAGTGCTGAAGGAAGCATACGATACCCCGCATGGAATGGGATAATATCACAGGAGGTAC
TAGACTACCTTTCATCCTACATAAATAGACGCATATAAGTACGCATTTAAGCATAAACACGCACTATGCC
GTTCTTCTCATGTATATATATATACAGGCAACACGCAGATATAGGTGCGACGTGAACAGTGAGCTGTATG
TGCGCAGCTCGCGTTGCATTTTCGGAAGCGCTCGTTTTCGGAAACGCTTTGAAGTTCCTATTCCGAAGTT
CCTATTCTCTAGAAAGTATAGGAACTTCAGAGCGCTTTTGAAAACCAAAAGCGCTCTGAAGACGCACTTT
CAAAAAACCAAAAACGCACCGGACTGTAACGAGCTACTAAAATATTGCGAATACCGCTTCCACAAACATT
GCTCAAAAGTATCTCTTTGCTATATATCTCTGTGCTATATCCCTATATAACCTACCCATCCACCTTTCGC
TCCTTGAACTTGCATCTAAACTCGACCTCTACATTTTTTATGTTTATCTCTAGTATTACTCTTTAGACAA
AAAAATTGTAGTAAGAACTATTCATAGAGTGAATCGAAAACAATACGAAAATGTAAACATTTCCTATACG
TAGTATATAGAGACAAAATAGAAGAAACCGTTCATAATTTTCTGACCAATGAAGAATCATCAACGCTATC
ACTTTCTGTTCACAAAGTATGCGCAATCCACATCGGTATAGAATATAATCGGGGATGCCTTTATCTTGAA
AAAATGCACCCGCAGCTTCGCTAGTAATCAGTAAACGCGGGAAGTGGAGTCAGGCTTTTTTTATGGAAGA
GAAAATAGACACCAAAGTAGCCTTCTTCTAACCTTAACGGACCTACAGTGCAAAAAGTTATCAAGAGACT
GCATTATAGAGCGCACAAAGGAGAAAAAAAGTAATCTAAGATGCTTTGTTAGAAAAATAGCGCTCTCGGG
ATGCATTTTTGTAGAACAAAAAAGAAGTATAGATTCTTTGTTGGTAAAATAGCGCTCTCGCGTTGCATTT
CTGTTCTGTAAAAATGCAGCTCAGATTCTTTGTTTGAAAAATTAGCGCTCTCGCGTTGCATTTTTGTTTT
ACAAAAATGAAGCACAGATTCTTCGTTGGTAAAATAGCGCTTTCGCGTTGCATTTCTGTTCTGTAAAAAT
GCAGCTCAGATTCTTTGTTTGAAAAATTAGCGCTCTCGCGTTGCATTTTTGTTCTACAAAATGAAGCACA
GATGCTTCGTTCAGGTGGCACTTTTCGGGGAAATGTGCGCGGAACCCCTATTTGTTTATTTTTCTAAATA
CATTCAAATATGTATCCGCTCATGAGACAATAACCCTGATAAATGCTTCAATAATATTGAAAAAGGAAGA
GTATGAGTATTCAACATTTCCGTGTCGCCCTTATTCCCTTTTTTGCGGCATTTTGCCTTCCTGTTTTTGC
TCACCCAGAAACGCTGGTGAAAGTAAAAGATGCTGAAGATCAGTTGGGTGCACGAGTGGGTTACATCGAA
CTGGATCTCAACAGCGGTAAGATCCTTGAGAGTTTTCGCCCCGAAGAACGTTTTCCAATGATGAGCACTT
TTAAAGTTCTGCTATGTGGCGCGGTATTATCCCGTATTGACGCCGGGCAAGAGCAACTCGGTCGCCGCAT
ACACTATTCTCAGAATGACTTGGTTGAGTACTCACCAGTCACAGAAAAGCATCTTACGGATGGCATGACA
GTAAGAGAATTATGCAGTGCTGCCATAACCATGAGTGATAACACTGCGGCCAACTTACTTCTGACAACGA
TCGGAGGACCGAAGGAGCTAACCGCTTTTTTGCACAACATGGGGGATCATGTAACTCGCCTTGATCGTTG
GGAACCGGAGCTGAATGAAGCCATACCAAACGACGAGCGTGACACCACGATGCCTGTAGCAATGGCAACA
ACGTTGCGCAAACTATTAACTGGCGAACTACTTACTCTAGCTTCCCGGCAACAATTAATAGACTGGATGG
AGGCGGATAAAGTTGCAGGACCACTTCTGCGCTCGGCCCTTCCGGCTGGCTGGTTTATTGCTGATAAATC
TGGAGCCGGTGAGCGTGGGTCTCGCGGTATCATTGCAGCACTGGGGCCAGATGGTAAGCCCTCCCGTATC
GTAGTTATCTACACGACGGGGAGTCAGGCAACTATGGATGAACGAAATAGACAGATCGCTGAGATAGGTG
CCTCACTGATTAAGCATTGGTAACTGTCAGACCAAGTTTACTCATATATACTTTAGATTGATTTAAAACT
TCATTTTTAATTTAAAAGGATCTAGGTGAAGATCCTTTTTGATAATCTCATGACCAAAATCCCTTAACGT
GAGTTTTCGTTCCACTGAGCGTCAGACCCCGTAGAAAAGATCAAAGGATCTTCTTGAGATCCTTTTTTTC
TGCGCGTAATCTGCTGCTTGCAAACAAAAAAACCACCGCTACCAGCGGTGGTTTGTTTGCCGGATCAAGA
GCTACCAACTCTTTTTCCGAAGGTAACTGGCTTCAGCAGAGCGCAGATACCAAATACTGTCCTTCTAGTG
TAGCCGTAGTTAGGCCACCACTTCAAGAACTCTGTAGCACCGCCTACATACCTCGCTCTGCTAATCCTGT
TACCAGTGGCTGCTGCCAGTGGCGATAAGTCGTGTCTTACCGGGTTGGACTCAAGACGATAGTTACCGGA
TAAGGCGCAGCGGTCGGGCTGAACGGGGGGTTCGTGCACACAGCCCAGCTTGGAGCGAACGACCTACACC
GAACTGAGATACCTACAGCGTGAGCTATGAGAAAGCGCCACGCTTCCCGAAGGGAGAAAGGCGGACAGGT
ATCCGGTAAGCGGCAGGGTCGGAACAGGAGAGCGCACGAGGGAGCTTCCAGGGGGAAACGCCTGGTATCT
TTATAGTCCTGTCGGGTTTCGCCACCTCTGACTTGAGCGTCGATTTTTGTGATGCTCGTCAGGGGGGCGG
AGCCTATGGAAAAACGCCAGCAACGCGGCCTTTTTACGGTTCCTGGCCTTTTGCTGGCCTTTTGCTCACA
TGTTCTTTCCTGCGTTATCCCCTGATTCTGTGGATAACCGTATTACCGCCTTTGAGTGAGCTGATACCGC
TCGCCGCAGCCGAACGACCGAGCGCAGCGAGTCAGTGAGCGAGGAAGCGGAAGAGCGCCCAATACGCAAA
CCGCCTCTCCCCGCGCGTTGGCCGATTCATTAATGCAGCTGGCACGACAGGTTTCCCGACTGGAAAGCGG
GCAGTGAGCGCAACGCAATTAATGTGAGTTACCTCACTCATTAGGCACCCCAGGCTTTACACTTTATGCT
TCCGGCTCCTATGTTGTGTGGAATTGTGAGCGGATAACAATTTCACACAGGAAACAGCTATGACCATGAT
TACGCCAAGCGCGCAATTAACCCTCACTAAAGGGAACAAAAGCTGGAGCTCCACCGCGGTGGCGGCCGCT
CTAGAACTAGTGGATCCCCCGATTACGCCAAGCTATCAACTTTGTATAGAAAAGTTGAACGAGAAACGTA
AAATGATATAAATATCAATATATTAAATTAGATTTTGCATAAAAAACAGACTACATAATACTGTAAAACA
CAACATATCCAGTCACTATGGTCGACCGACAGCCTTCCAAATGTTCTTCTCAAACGGAATCGTCGTATCC
AGCCTACTCGCTATTGTCCTCAATGCCGTATTAAATCATAAAAAGAAATAAGAAAAAGAGGTGCGAGCCT
CTTTTTTGTGTGACAAAATAAAAACATCTACCTATTCATATACGCTAGTGTCATAGTCCTGAAAATCATC
TGCATCAAGAACAATTTCACAACTCTTATACTTTTCTCTTACAAGTCGTTCGGCTTCATCTGGATTTTCA
GCCTCTATACTTACTAAACGTGATAAAGTTTCTGTAATTTCTACTGTATCGACCTGCAGACTGGCTGTGT
ATAAGGGAGCCTGACATTTATATTCCCCAGAACATCAGGTTAATGGCGTTTTTGATGTCATTTTCGCGGT
GGCTGAGATCAGCCACTTCTTCCCCGATAACGGAGACCGGCACACTGGCCATATCGGTGGTCATCATGCG
CCAGCTTTCATCCCCGATATGCACCACCGGGTAAAGTTCACGGGAGACTTTATCTGACAGCAGACGTGCA
CTGGCCAGGGGGATCACCATCCGTCGCCCGGGCGTGTCAATAATATCACTCTGTACATCCACAAACAGAC
GATAACGGCTCTCTCTTTTATAGGTGTAAACCTTAAACTGCATTTCACCAGCCCCTGTTCTCGTCAGCAA
AAGAGCCGTTCATTTCAATAAACCGGGCGACCTCAGCCATCCCTTCCTGATTTTCCGCTTTCCAGCGTTC
GGCACGCAGACGACGGGCTTCATTCTGCATGGTTGTGCTTACCAGACCGGAGATATTGACATCATATATG
CCTTGAGCAACTGATAGCTGTCGCTGTCAACTGTCACTGTAATACGCTGCTTCATAGCATACCTCTTTTT
GACATACTTCGGGTATACATATCAGTATATATTCTTATACCGCAAAAATCAGCGCGCAAATACGCATACT
GTTATCTGGCTTTTAGTAAGCCGGATCCACGCGGCGTTTACGCCCCCCCTGCCACTCATCGCAGTACTGT
TGTAATTCATTAAGCATTCTGCCGACATGGAAGCCATCACAAACGGCATGATGAACCTGAATCGCCAGCG
GCATCAGCACCTTGTCGCCTTGCGTATAATATTTGCCCATGGTGAAAACGGGGGCGAAGAAGTTGTCCAT
ATTGGCCACGTTTAAATCAAAACTGGTGAAACTCACCCAGGGATTGGCTGAGACGAAAAACATATTCTCA
ATAAACCCTTTAGGGAAATAGGCCAGGTTTTCACCGTAACACGCCACATCTTGCGAATATATGTGTAGAA
ACTGCCGGAAATCGTCGTGGTATTCACTCCAGAGCGATGAAAACGTTTCAGTTTGCTCATGGAAAACGGT
GTAACAAGGGTGAACACTATCCCATATCACCAGCTCACCGTCTTTCATTGCCATACGGAATTCCGGATGA
GCATTCATCAGGCGGGCAAGAATGTGAATAAAGGCCGGATAAAACTTGTGCTTATTTTTCTTTACGGTCT
TTAAAAAGGCCGTAATATCCAGCTGAACGGTCTGGTTATAGGTACATTGAGCAACTGACTGAAATGCCTC
AAAATGTTCTTTACGATGCCATTGGGATATATCAACGGTGGTATATCCAGTGATTTTTTTCTCCATTTTA
GCTTCCTTAGCTCCTGAAAATCTCGATAACTCAAAAAATACGCCCGGTAGTGATCTTATTTCATTATGGT
GAAAGTTGGAACCTCTTACGTGCCGATCAACGTCTCATTTTCGCCAAAAGTTGGCCCAGGGCTTCCCGGT
ATCAACAGGGACACCAGGATTTATTTATTCTGCGAAGTGATCTTCCGTCACAGGTATTTATTCGGCGCAA
AGTGCGTCGGGTGATGCTGCCAACTTACGGCCGCCATAGTGACTGGATATGTTGTGTTTTACAGTATTAT
GTAGTCTGTTTTTTATGCAAAATCTAATTTAATATATTGATATTTATATCATTTTACGTTTCTCGTTCAA
CTTTATTATACATAGTTGATAATTCACTGGCCGTCGGGGCTGCAGGAATTCGATATCAAGCTTATCGATA
CCGTCGACCTCGAGTCATGTAATTAGTTATGTCACGCTTACATTCACGCCCTCCCCCCACATCCGCTCTA
ACCGAAAAGGAAGGAGTTAGACAACCTGAAGTCTAGGTCCCTATTTATTTTTTTATAGTTATGTTAGTAT
TAAGAACGTTATTTATATTTCAAATTTTTCTTTTTTTTCTGTACAGACGCGTGTACGCATGTAACATTAT
ACTGAAAACCTTGCTTGAGAAGGTTTTGGGACGCTCGAAGGCTTTAATTTGCGGCCGGTACCCAATTCGC
CCTATAGTGAGTCGTATTACGCGCGCTCACTGGCCGTCGTTTTACAACGTCGTGACTGGGAAAACCCTGG
CGTTACCCAACTTAATCGCCTTGCAGCACATCCCCCTTTCGCCAGCTGGCGTAATAGCGAAGAGGCCCGC
ACCGATCGCCCTTCCCAACAGTTGCGCAGCCTGAATGGCGAATGGCGCG
[124 nt withheld, positions 6350-6473]
C
[91 nt withheld, positions 6475-6565]
A
[49 nt withheld, positions 6567-6615]
CCTTTGACGTTGGAGTCCACGTTCTTT
[37 nt withheld, positions 6643-6679]
ACCCTATCTCGGTCTATTCTTTTGATTTATAAGGGATTTTGCCGATTTCGGCCTATTGGTTAAAAAATGA
GCTGATTTAACAAAAATTTAACGCGAATTTTAACAAAATATTAACGTTTACAATTTCCTGATGCGGTATT
TTCTCCTTACGCATCTGTGCGGTATTTCACACCGCATAGCTAGTGGATCTGATATCATCGATGAATTCGA
GCTCGTTTTCGACACTGGATGGCGGCGTTAGTATCGAATCGACAGCAGTATAGCGACCAGCATTCACATA
CGATTGACGCATGATATTACTTTCTGCGCACTTAACTTCGCATCTGGGCAGATGATGTCGAGGCGAAAAA
AAATATAAATCACGCTAACATTTGATTAAAATAGAACAACTACAATATAAAAAAACTATACAAATGACAA
GTTCTTGAAAACAAGAATCTTTTTATTGTCAGTACTGATTATTCCTTTGCCCTCGGACGAGTGCTGGGGC
GTCGGTTTCCACTATCGGCGAGTACTTCTACACAGCCATCGGTCCAGACGGCCGCGCTTCTGCGGGCGAT
TTGTGTACGCCCGACAGTCCCGGCTCCGGATCGGACGATTGCGTCGCATCGACCCTGCGCCCAAGCTGCA
TCATCGAAATTGCCGTCAACCAAGCTCTGATAGAGTTGGTCAAGACCAATGCGGAGCATATACGCCCGGA
GCCGCGGCGATCCTGCAAGCTCCGGATGCCTCCGCTCGAAGTAGCGCGTCTGCTGCTCCATACAAGCCAA
CCACGGCCTCCAGAAGAAGATGTTGGCGACCTCGTATTGGGAATCCCCGAACATCGCCTCGCTCCAGTCA
ATGACCGCTGTTATGCGGCCATTGTCCGTCAGGACATTGTTGGAGCCGAAATCCGCGTGCACGAGGTGCC
GGACTTCGGGGCAGTCCTCGGCCCAAAGCATCAGCTCATCGAGAGCCTGCGCGACGGACGCACTGACGGT
GTCGTCCATCACAGTTTGCCAGTGATACACATGGGGATCAGCAATCGCGCATATGAAATCACGCCATGTA
GTGTATTGACCGATTCCTTGCGGTCCGAATGGGCCGAACCCGCTCGTCTGGCTAAGATCGGCCGCAGCGA
TCGCATCCATGGCCTCCGCGACCGGCTGCAGAACAGCGGGCAGTTCGGTTTCAGGCAGGTCTTGCAACGT
GACACCCTGTGCACGGCGGGAGATGCAATAGGTCAGGCTCTCGCTGAATTCCCCAATGTCAAGCACTTCC
GGAATCGGGAGCGCGGCCGATGCAAAGTGCCGATAAACATAACGATCTTTGTAGAAACCATCGGCGCAGC
TATTTACCCGCAGGACATATCCACGCCCTCCTACATCGAAGCTGAAAGCACGAGATTCTTCGCCCTCCGA
GAGCTGCATCAGGTCGGAGACGCTGTCGAACTTTTCGATCAGAAACTTCTCGACAGACGTCGCGGTGAGT
TCAGGCTTTTTACCCATATGGTTGTTTATGTTCGGATGTGATGTGAGAACTGTATCCTAGCAAGATTTTA
AAAGGAAGTATATGAAAGAAGAACCTCAGTGGCAAATCCTAACCTTTTATATTTCTCTACAGGGGCGCGG
CGTGGGGACAATTCAACGCGTCTGTGAGGGGAGCGTTTCCCTGCTCGCAGGTCTGCAGCGAGGAGCCGTA
ATTTTTGCTTCGCGCCGTGCGGCCATCAAAATGTATGGATGCAAATGATTATACATGGGGATGTATGGGC
TAAATGTACGGGCGACAGTCACATCATGCCCCTGAGCTGCGCACGTCAAGACTGTCAAGGAGGGTATTCT
GGGCCTCCATGTCGCTGGCCGGGTGACCCGGCGGGGACAAGGCAAGCTAAACAAGATCTTGAAAAGCTGT
GGTATGGTGCACTCTCAGTACAATCTGCTCTGATGCCGCATAGTTAAGCCAGCCCCGACACCCGCCAACA
CCCGCTGACGCGCCCTGACGGGCTTGTCTGCTCCCGGCATCCGCTTACAGACAAGCTGTGACCGTCTCCG
GGAGCTGCATGTGTCAGAGGTTTTCACCGTCATCACCGAAACGCGCGA
