>Addgene plasmid #58559 | p42Hyg 3-F GW | addgene partial sequence | sequence record 95454 | ccdB-Fwd 5'-GCATGATGACCACCGATATG-3'
GTTCTGGGGAATATAAATGTCAGGCTCCCTTATACACAGCCAGTCTGCAGGTCGATACAGTAGAAATTAC
AGAAACTTTATCACGTTTAGTAAGTATAGAGGCTGAAAATCCAGATGAAGCCGAACGACTTGTAAGAGAA
AAGTATAAGAGTTGTGAAATTGTTCTTGATGCAGATGATTTTCAGGACTATGACACTAGCGTATATGAAT
AGGTAGATGTTTTTATTTTGTCACACAAAAAAGAGGCTCGCACCTCTTTTTCTTATTTCTTTTTATGATT
TAATACGGCATTGAGGACAATAGCGAGTAGGCTGGATACGACGATTCCGTTTGAGAAGAACATTTGGAAG
GCTGTCGGTCGACCATAGTGACTGGATATGTTGTGTTTTACAGTATTATGTAGTCTGTTTTTTATGCAAA
ATCTAATTTAATATATTGATATTTATATCATTTTACGTTTCTCGTTCAACTTTTCTATACAAAGTTGATA
GCTTGGCGTAATCGGGGGATCCACTAGTTCTAGAGCGGCCGCCACCGCGGTGGAGCTCCAGCTTTTGTTC
CCTTTAGTGAGGGTTAATTGCGCGCTTGGCGTAATCATGGTCATAGCTGTTTCCTGTGTGAAATTGTTAT
CCGCTCACAATTCCACACAACATACGAGCCGGAAGCAT
