>Addgene plasmid #58559 | p42Hyg 3-F GW | addgene partial sequence | sequence record 95457 | CAT-R 5'-GCAACTGACTGAAATGCCTC-3'
CGGTGGTATATCCAGTGATTTTTTTCTCCATTTTAGCTTCCTTAGCTCCTGAAAATCTCGATAACTCAAA
AAATACGCCCGGTAGTGATCTTATTTCATTATGGTGAAAGTTGGAACCTCTTACGTGCCGATCAACGTCT
CATTTTCGCCAAAAGTTGGCCCAGGGCTTCCCGGTATCAACAGGGACACCAGGATTTATTTATTCTGCGA
AGTGATCTTCCGTCACAGGTATTTATTCGGCGCAAAGTGCGTCGGGTGATGCTGCCAACTTACGGCCGCC
ATAGTGACTGGATATGTTGTGTTTTACAGTATTATGTAGTCTGTTTTTTATGCAAAATCTAATTTAATAT
ATTGATATTTATATCATTTTACGTTTCTCGTTCAACTTTATTATACATAGTTGATAATTCACTGGCCGTC
GGGGCTGCAGGAATTCGATATCAAGCTTATCGATACCGTCGACCTCGAGTCATGTAATTAGTTATGTCAC
GCTTACATTCACGCCCTCCCCCCACATCCGCTCTAACCGAAAAGGAAGGAGTTAGACAACCTGAAGTCTA
GGTCCCTATTTATTTTTTTATAGTTATGTTAGTATTAAGAACGTTATTTATATTTCAAATTTTTCTTTTT
TTTCTGTACAGACGCGTGTACGCATGTAACATTATACTG
